Addgene plasmid #238198: pSNAP_6
Purpose: (Empty Backbone) Empty lentiviral vector for expressing protein sequences fused to SNAPtag-6mer_oligomerization_domain, under a TRE3GV promoter
Depositing lab: Feng Zhang. Depositing organization: Broad Institute.
Backbone
  Vector backbone: pLenti CMV rtTA3 Blast (w756-1) (Addgene #26429)
  Backbone manufacturer: Eric Campeau
  Vector type: Mammalian Expression, Lentiviral
  Selectable markers: Puromycin
  Tag / fusion protein: SNAPtag-6mer (N terminal on backbone); SV40 (N terminal on backbone)
Growth in bacteria
  Bacterial resistance: Ampicillin, 100 μg/mL
  Growth temperature: 37°C
  Growth strain: NEB Stable
  Copy number: High Copy
Gene/Insert
  Gene/Insert name: None
  Tag / fusion protein: SNAPtag-6mer (N terminal on backbone); SV40 (N terminal on backbone)
Terms and licenses: Academic/Nonprofit Terms; Industry Terms: Not Available to Industry
How to cite: pSNAP_6 was a gift from Feng Zhang (Addgene plasmid # 238198 ; http://n2t.net/addgene:238198 ; RRID:Addgene_238198)
