[The description below was written by a language model from this plasmid's Addgene catalogue record and pLannotate feature annotations shown in this document.]
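Description:
pSNAP_6 is an empty third-generation-style lentiviral backbone for mammalian expression, derived from pLenti CMV rtTA3 Blast, into which a protein-coding sequence can be cloned for expression as a fusion to a SNAP-tag linked to a hexameric oligomerization domain. In bacteria it is maintained as a high-copy plasmid through a ColE1/pUC-type origin with ampicillin selection (AmpR); an f1 origin and residual lac/T3/T7 cloning-vector elements are also present.

The viral portion begins with an RSV promoter driving a truncated HIV-1 5' LTR, followed by the Ψ packaging signal with a gag fragment, the RRE for Rev-dependent export of the genomic RNA, and the cPPT/CTS. It ends in a truncated 3' LTR followed by an SV40 poly(A) signal and SV40 origin. Between the LTRs, a TRE3GV promoter, a Tet-responsive promoter optimized for retroviral and lentiviral vectors, controls the fusion cassette, so expression requires a Tet-On transactivator and doxycycline. No transactivator is annotated on this plasmid, so it would have to be supplied separately.

Downstream of the promoter, the annotation shows a SNAP-tag coding region, which labels covalently with benzylguanine substrates, followed by a WPRE to enhance transcript expression. The 6-mer domain and the "SV40" tag listed in the catalogue (probably a nuclear localization signal, though the record does not say) are not separately annotated. Much of the region between the promoter and the SNAP-tag is unannotated. A reverse-strand match to a bacterial deoC-like aldolase lies there, and its role is not explained. An SV40 promoter driving PuroR allows puromycin selection of transduced cells. The vector suits inducible expression of oligomerized, SNAP-labelable fusion proteins.
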