Features (pLannotate 1.2.2; 29 found; start..end, strand, type, name):
      1..121     +  rep_origin     RSF ori (fragment): Plasmids containing the RSF 1030 origin of replication can be propagated in E. coli cells that contain additional plasmids with compatible origins.
    123..215     +  CDS            lacI (fragment): lac repressor; lacI; The lac repressor binds to the lac operator to inhibit transcription in E. coli. This inhibition can be relieved by adding lactose or isopropyl-β-D-thiogalactopyranoside (IPTG).
    228..249     +  protein_bind   CAP binding site: CAP binding activates transcription in the presence of cAMP. E. coli catabolite activator protein
    264..294     +  promoter       lac promoter: promoter for the E. coli lac operon
    302..318     +  protein_bind   lac operator: The lac repressor binds to the lac operator to inhibit transcription in E. coli. This inhibition can be relieved by adding lactose or isopropyl-β-D-thiogalactopyranoside (IPTG). lac repressor encoded by lacI
    363..381     +  promoter       T3 promoter: promoter for bacteriophage T3 RNA polymerase
    409..635     +  promoter       RSV promoter: Rous sarcoma virus enhancer/promoter
    636..816     +  LTR            5' LTR (truncated): truncated 5' long terminal repeat (LTR) from HIV-1
    863..988     +  misc_feature   HIV-1 Ψ: packaging signal of human immunodeficiency virus type 1
    972..1335    +  CDS            HIV-1 gag (fragment): gag protein from human immunodeficiency virus 1; gag
   1481..1714    +  misc_feature   RRE: The Rev response element (RRE) of HIV-1 allows for Rev-dependent mRNA export from the nucleus to the cytoplasm.
   2091..2191    +  CDS            Rev (fragment): human immunodeficiency virus 1 (HIV-1) Rev protein; rev; enhances nuclear export of unspliced and incompletely spliced viral mRNAs
   2210..2326    +  misc_feature   cPPT/CTS: central polypurine tract and central termination sequence of HIV-1
   2394..2743    +  promoter       TRE3GV promoter: 3rd-generation Tet-responsive promoter that can be activated by binding of Tet-On® 3G, optimized for retroviral and lentiviral vectors
   2945..3604    -  CDS            deoC1: DEOC1_STAAN - Also known as dra. Experimental evidence at protein level: Swiss-Prot protein existence level 1. Catalyzes a reversible aldol reaction between acetaldehyde and D-glyceraldehyde 3-phosphate to generate 2-deoxy-D-ribose 5- phosphate. From Staphylococcus aureus (strain N315).
   4723..5266    +  CDS            SNAP-tag® (fragment): human O6-alkylguanine-DNA-alkyltransferase variant that forms covalent bonds with benzylguanine derivatives fast-reacting variant, optimized for mammalian expression
   5460..6048    +  misc_feature   WPRE: woodchuck hepatitis virus posttranscriptional regulatory element
   6104..6433    +  promoter       SV40 promoter: SV40 enhancer and early promoter
   6487..7084    +  CDS            PuroR (fragment): puromycin N-acetyltransferase; pac from Streptomyces; confers resistance to puromycin
   7076..7225    +  CDS            nef (fragment): NEF_HV1LA - Experimental evidence at protein level: Swiss-Prot protein existence level 1. Extracellular Nef protein targets CD4(+) T-lymphocytes for apoptosis by interacting with CXCR4 surface receptors. From Human immunodeficiency virus type 1 group M subtype B (isolate Lai) (HIV-1).
   7211..7391    +  LTR            5' LTR (truncated): truncated 5' long terminal repeat (LTR) from HIV-1
   7463..7584    +  polyA_signal   SV40 poly(A) signal: SV40 polyadenylation signal
   7624..7759    +  rep_origin     SV40 ori: SV40 origin of replication
   7780..7798    -  promoter       T7 promoter: promoter for bacteriophage T7 RNA polymerase
   7806..7961    +  CDS            lacZα (fragment): LacZα fragment of β-galactosidase; lacZ fragment
   7966..8394    +  rep_origin     f1 ori (sequence partly withheld): f1 bacteriophage origin of replication; arrow indicates direction of (+) strand synthesis
   8447..8551    +  promoter       AmpR promoter: bla
   8552..9412    +  CDS            AmpR: β-lactamase; bla; confers resistance to ampicillin, carbenicillin, and related antibiotics
   9583..10171   +  rep_origin     ori: high-copy-number ColE1/pMB1/pBR322/pUC origin of replication
>Addgene plasmid #238198 | pSNAP_6 | addgene full sequence | sequence record 472674 | Addgene NGS Result
TTCTTTCCTGCGTTATCCCCTGATTCTGTGGATAACCGTATTACCGCCTTTGAGTGAGCTGATACCGCTC
GCCGCAGCCGAACGACCGAGCGCAGCGAGTCAGTGAGCGAGGAAGCGGAAGAGCGCCCAATACGCAAACC
GCCTCTCCCCGCGCGTTGGCCGATTCATTAATGCAGCTGGCACGACAGGTTTCCCGACTGGAAAGCGGGC
AGTGAGCGCAACGCAATTAATGTGAGTTAGCTCACTCATTAGGCACCCCAGGCTTTACACTTTATGCTTC
CGGCTCGTATGTTGTGTGGAATTGTGAGCGGATAACAATTTCACACAGGAAACAGCTATGACCATGATTA
CGCCAAGCGCGCAATTAACCCTCACTAAAGGGAACAAAAGCTGGAGCTGCAAGCTTAATGTAGTCTTATG
CAATACTCTTGTAGTCTTGCAACATGGTAACGATGAGTTAGCAACATGCCTTACAAGGAGAGAAAAAGCA
CCGTGCATGCCGATTGGTGGAAGTAAGGTGGTACGATCGTGCCTTATTAGGAAGGCAACAGACGGGTCTG
ACATGGATTGGACGAACCACTGAATTGCCGCATTGCAGAGATATTGTATTTAAGTGCCTAGCTCGATACA
TAAACGGGTCTCTCTGGTTAGACCAGATCTGAGCCTGGGAGCTCTCTGGCTAACTAGGGAACCCACTGCT
TAAGCCTCAATAAAGCTTGCCTTGAGTGCTTCAAGTAGTGTGTGCCCGTCTGTTGTGTGACTCTGGTAAC
TAGAGATCCCTCAGACCCTTTTAGTCAGTGTGGAAAATCTCTAGCAGTGGCGCCCGAACAGGGACTTGAA
AGCGAAAGGGAAACCAGAGGAGCTCTCTCGACGCAGGACTCGGCTTGCTGAAGCGCGCACGGCAAGAGGC
GAGGGGCGGCGACTGGTGAGTACGCCAAAAATTTTGACTAGCGGAGGCTAGAAGGAGAGAGATGGGTGCG
AGAGCGTCAGTATTAAGCGGGGGAGAATTAGATCGCGATGGGAAAAAATTCGGTTAAGGCCAGGGGGAAA
GAAAAAATATAAATTAAAACATATAGTATGGGCAAGCAGGGAGCTAGAACGATTCGCAGTTAATCCTGGC
CTGTTAGAAACATCAGAAGGCTGTAGACAAATACTGGGACAGCTACAACCATCCCTTCAGACAGGATCAG
AAGAACTTAGATCATTATATAATACAGTAGCAACCCTCTATTGTGTGCATCAAAGGATAGAGATAAAAGA
CACCAAGGAAGCTTTAGACAAGATAGAGGAAGAGCAAAACAAAAGTAAGACCACCGCACAGCAAGCGGCC
GCTGATCTTCAGACCTGGAGGAGGAGATATGAGGGACAATTGGAGAAGTGAATTATATAAATATAAAGTA
GTAAAAATTGAACCATTAGGAGTAGCACCCACCAAGGCAAAGAGAAGAGTGGTGCAGAGAGAAAAAAGAG
CAGTGGGAATAGGAGCTTTGTTCCTTGGGTTCTTGGGAGCAGCAGGAAGCACTATGGGCGCAGCGTCAAT
GACGCTGACGGTACAGGCCAGACAATTATTGTCTGGTATAGTGCAGCAGCAGAACAATTTGCTGAGGGCT
ATTGAGGCGCAACAGCATCTGTTGCAACTCACAGTCTGGGGCATCAAGCAGCTCCAGGCAAGAATCCTGG
CTGTGGAAAGATACCTAAAGGATCAACAGCTCCTGGGGATTTGGGGTTGCTCTGGAAAACTCATTTGCAC
CACTGCTGTGCCTTGGAATGCTAGTTGGAGTAATAAATCTCTGGAACAGATTTGGAATCACACGACCTGG
ATGGAGTGGGACAGAGAAATTAACAATTACACAAGCTTAATACACTCCTTAATTGAAGAATCGCAAAACC
AGCAAGAAAAGAATGAACAAGAATTATTGGAATTAGATAAATGGGCAAGTTTGTGGAATTGGTTTAACAT
AACAAATTGGCTGTGGTATATAAAATTATTCATAATGATAGTAGGAGGCTTGGTAGGTTTAAGAATAGTT
TTTGCTGTACTTTCTATAGTGAATAGAGTTAGGCAGGGATATTCACCATTATCGTTTCAGACCCACCTCC
CAACCCCGAGGGGACCCGACAGGCCCGAAGGAATAGAAGAAGAAGGTGGAGAGAGAGACAGAGACAGATC
CATTCGATTAGTGAACGGATCTCGACGGTATCGGTTAACTTTTAAAAGAAAAGGGGGGATTGGGGGGTAC
AGTGCAGGGGAAAGAATAGTAGACATAATAGCAACAGACATACAAACTAAAGAATTACAAAAACAAATTA
CAAAATTCAAAATTTTATCGATCGGGTTTATTACAGGGACAGCAGAGATCCAGTTTATCGATGAGGCCCT
TTCGTCTTCACTCGAGTTTACTCCCTATCAGTGATAGAGAACGTATGAAGAGTTTACTCCCTATCAGTGA
TAGAGAACGTATGCAGACTTTACTCCCTATCAGTGATAGAGAACGTATAAGGAGTTTACTCCCTATCAGT
GATAGAGAACGTATGACCAGTTTACTCCCTATCAGTGATAGAGAACGTATCTACAGTTTACTCCCTATCA
GTGATAGAGAACGTATATCCAGTTTACTCCCTATCAGTGATAGAGAACGTATGTCGAGGTAGGCGTGTAC
GGTGGGCGCCTATAAAAGCAGAGCTCGTTTAGTGAACCGTCAGATCGCCTGGAGCAATTCCACAACACTT
TTGTCTTATACTTACGCGTGACAAATTGCCCGGGCTGTGAGACGGTTGTAAATGAGCACACAAAATACAC
ATGCTAAAATATTATATTCTATGACCTTTATAAAATCAACCAAAATCTTCTTTTTAATAACTTTAGTATC
AATAATTAGAATTTTTATGTTCCTTTTTGCAAACTTTTAATAAAAATGAGCAAAATAAAAAAACGCTAGT
TTTAGTAACTCGCGTTGTTTTCTTCACCTTTAATAATAGCTACTCCACCACTTGTTCCTAAGCGGTCAGC
TCCTGCTTCAATCATTTTTTGAGCATCTTCAAATGTTCTAACTCCACCAGCTGCTTTAACTAAAGCATTG
TCTTTAACAACTGACTTCATTAGTTTAACATCTTCAAATGTTGCACCTGATTTTGAAAATCCTGTTGATG
TTTTAACAAATTCTAATCCAGCTTCAACAGCTATTTCACAAGCTTTCATGATTTCTTCTTTTGTTAATAA
ACAATTTTCCATAATACATTTAACAACATGTGATCCAGCTGCTTTTTTTACAGCTTTCATGTCTTCTAAA
ACTAATTCATAATTTTTGTCTTTTAATGCACCAATATTTAATACCATATCAATTTCTGTTGCACCATCTT
TAATTGCTTCAGAAACTTCGAATGCTTTTGTAGCTGTTGTGCATGCACCTAGAGGAAAACCTACAACATT
TGTTATTCCTACATTTGTGCCTTTTAATAATTCTTTACAATAGCTTGTTCAATATGAATTAACACAAACT
GTTGCAAAATCAAATTCAATTGCTTCATCACATAATTGTTTAATTTCAGCTTTCGTAGCATCTTGTTTTA
ATAATGTGTGATCTATATATTTGTTTAGTTTCATTTTTTCTCCTATATATTCATTTTTAATTTTAATTCT
TTAATAATTTCGTCTACTTTAACTTTAGCGTTTTGAACAGATTCACCAACACCTATAAAATAAATTTTTA
GTTTAGGTTCAGTTCCACTTGGGCGAACAGCAAATCATGACTTATCTTCTAAATAAAATTTTAGTAAGTC
TTGTCCTGGCATATTATACATTCCATCGATGTAGTCTTCAACATTAACAACTTTAAGTCCAGCAATTTGA
GTTAAGGGTGTTGCTCTCAATGATTTCATTAATGGTTCAATTTTTAATTTCTTTTCTTCTGGTTTAAAAT
TCAAGTTTAAAGTGAAAGTGTAATATGCACCCATTTCTTTAAATAAATCTTCTAAATAGTCTACTAATGT
TTTATTTTGTTTTTTATAAAATCAAGCAGCCTCTGCTATTAATATAGAAGCTTGTATTCCATCTTTATCT
CTAGCTGAGTCATCAATTACATATCCATAACTTTCTTCATAAGCAAAAACAAAATTTAATCCGTTATCTT
CTTCTTTAGCAATTTCTCTACCCATTCATTTAAATCCAGTTAAAGTTTTTACAATATTAACTCCATATTT
TTCATGAGCGATTCTATCACCCAAATCACTTGTTACAAAACTTGAATATAGAGCCGGATTTTTTGGAATG
CTATTTAAGCGTTTTAGATTTGATAATTTTCAATCAATTAAAATTGGTCCTGTTTGATTTCCATCTAATC
TTACAAAATGACCATCATGTTTTATTGCCATTCCAAATCTGTCAGCATCTGGGTCATTCATAATAATAAT
ATCTGCATCATGTTTAATACCATATTCAAGCGGTATTTTTCATGCAGGATCAAATTCTGGATTTGGATTT
ACAACATTTTTAAATGTTTCATCTTCAAATGCATGCTCTTCAACCTCAATAACGTTATATCCTGATTCAC
GTAATATTTTTGGGGTAAATTTAGTTCCTGTTCCATTAACTGCGCTAAAAATAATTTTTAAATCTTTTTT
AGCTTCTTGCTCTTTTTTGTACGTCTCGGGATCCGGAGCTACCGCGGAGCCGCGTAGCAAACGTCCGCGT
GTGACGCTGCCGGCGTGTCCGGCGCATAGTGGGGACAAAGACTGCGAAATGAAGCGCACCACCCTGGATA
GCCCTCTGGGCAAGCTGGAACTGTCTGGGTGCGAACAGGGCCTGCACCGTATCATCTTCCTGGGCAAAGG
AACATCTGCCGCCGACGCCGTGGAAGTGCCTGCCCCAGCCGCCGTGCTGGGCGGACCAGAGCCACTGATG
CAGGCCACCGCCTGGCTCAACGCCTACTTTCACCAGCCTGAGGCCATCGAGGAGTTCCCTGTGCCAGCCC
TGCACCACCCAGTGTTCCAGCAGGAGAGCTTTACCCGCCAGGTGCTGTGGAAACTGCTGAAAGTGGTGAA
GTTCGGAGAGGTCATCAGCTACAGCCACCTGGCCGCCCTGGCCGGCAATCCCGCCGCCACCGCCGCCGTG
AAAACCGCCCTGAGCGGAAATCCCGTGCCCATTCTGATCCCCTGCCACCGGGTGGTGCAGGGCGACCTGG
ACGTGGGGGGCTACGAGGGCGGGCTCGCCGTGAAAGAGTGGCTGCTGGCCCACGAGGGCCACAGACTGGG
CAAGCCTGGGCTGGGTGGTGGATCTGGAGGTTCAGGTGGAAGTGCGGCCGGTACCGGCAGCGGAGGAGGC
GAAATCGCCAAGAGCCTGAAGGAAATAGCCAAGTCTCTCAAGGAGATCGCCTGGAGCCTCAAAGAAATTG
CCAAATCCCTGAAAGGCTGAACTAGTTGTACAAAGTGGTTGATATCCAGCACAGTGGCGGCCGCTCGACA
ATCAACCTCTGGATTACAAAATTTGTGAAAGATTGACTGGTATTCTTAACTATGTTGCTCCTTTTACGCT
ATGTGGATACGCTGCTTTAATGCCTTTGTATCATGCTATTGCTTCCCGTATGGCTTTCATTTTCTCCTCC
TTGTATAAATCCTGGTTGCTGTCTCTTTATGAGGAGTTGTGGCCCGTTGTCAGGCAACGTGGCGTGGTGT
GCACTGTGTTTGCTGACGCAACCCCCACTGGTTGGGGCATTGCCACCACCTGTCAGCTCCTTTCCGGGAC
TTTCGCTTTCCCCCTCCCTATTGCCACGGCGGAACTCATCGCCGCCTGCCTTGCCCGCTGCTGGACAGGG
GCTCGGCTGTTGGGCACTGACAATTCCGTGGTGTTGTCGGGGAAGCTGACGTCCTTTCCATGGCTGCTCG
CCTGTGTTGCCACCTGGATTCTGCGCGGGACGTCCTTCTGCTACGTCCCTTCGGCCCTCAATCCAGCGGA
CCTTCCTTCCCGCGGCCTGCTGCCGGCTCTGCGGCCTCTTCCGCGTCTTCGCCTTCGCCCTCAGACGAGT
CGGATCTCCCTTTGGGCCGCCTCCCCGCCTGGAATTCTGCAGATATCCGGTTAGTAATGAGTTTGGAATT
AATTCTGTGGAATGTGTGTCAGTTAGGGTGTGGAAAGTCCCCAGGCTCCCCAGCAGGCAGAAGTATGCAA
AGCATGCATCTCAATTAGTCAGCAACCAGGTGTGGAAAGTCCCCAGGCTCCCCAGCAGGCAGAAGTATGC
AAAGCATGCATCTCAATTAGTCAGCAACCATAGTCCCGCCCCTAACTCCGCCCATCCCGCCCCTAACTCC
GCCCAGTTCCGCCCATTCTCCGCCCCATGGCTGACTAATTTTTTTTATTTATGCAGAGGCCGAGGCCGCC
TCTGCCTCTGAGCTATTCCAGAAGTAGTGAGGAGGCTTTTTTGGAGGCCTAGGCTTTTGCAAAAAGCTCC
CGGGAGCTTGTATATCCATTTTCGGATCTGATCAGCACGTGCCACCATGACCGAGTACAAGCCCACGGTG
CGCCTCGCCACCCGCGATGATGTCCCTAGGGCCGTACGCACCCTCGCCGCCGCGTTCGCCGACTACCCCG
CCACGCGCCACACCGTCGATCCGGACCGCCACATCGAGCGGGTCACCGAGCTGCAAGAACTCTTCCTCAC
GCGCGTCGGGCTCGACATCGGCAAGGTGTGGGTCGCTGATGACGGCGCCGCCGTGGCGGTCTGGACCACG
CCGGAGAGCGTCGAAGCGGGGGCGGTGTTCGCCGAGATCGGCCCGCGCATGGCCGAGTTGAGCGGTTCCC
GGCTGGCCGCGCAGCAACAGATGGAAGGCCTCCTGGCGCCGCACCGGCCCAAGGAGCCCGCGTGGTTCCT
GGCCACCGTCGGCGTTTCGCCCGACCACCAGGGCAAGGGTCTGGGCAGCGCCGTCGTGCTCCCCGGAGTG
GAAGCTGCCGAGCGCGCCGGGGTGCCTGCCTTCCTGGAGACCTCCGCGCCCCGCAACCTCCCCTTCTACG
AGCGGCTCGGCTTCACCGTCACCGCCGACGTCGAGGTGCCCGAAGGACCGCGCACCTGGTGCATGACCCG
CAAGCCCGGTGCCTAGGGTACCTTTAAGACCAATGACTTACAAGGCAGCTGTAGATCTTAGCCACTTTTT
AAAAGAAAAGGGGGGACTGGAAGGGCTAGCTCACTCCCAACGAAGACAAGATCTGCTTTTTGCTTGTACT
GGGTCTCTCTGGTTAGACCAGATCTGAGCCTGGGAGCTCTCTGGCTAACTAGGGAACCCACTGCTTAAGC
CTCAATAAAGCTTGCCTTGAGTGCTTCAAGTAGTGTGTGCCCGTCTGTTGTGTGACTCTGGTAACTAGAG
ATCCCTCAGACCCTTTTAGTCAGTGTGGAAAATCTCTAGCAGTAGTAGTTCATGTCATCTTATTATTCAG
TATTTATAACTTGCAAAGAAATGAATATCAGAGAGTGAGAGGAACTTGTTTATTGCAGCTTATAATGGTT
ACAAATAAAGCAATAGCATCACAAATTTCACAAATAAAGCATTTTTTTCACTGCATTCTAGTTGTGGTTT
GTCCAAACTCATCAATGTATCTTATCATGTCTGGCTCTAGCTATCCCGCCCCTAACTCCGCCCATCCCGC
CCCTAACTCCGCCCAGTTCCGCCCATTCTCCGCCCCATGGCTGACTAATTTTTTTTATTTATGCAGAGGC
CGAGGCCGCCTCGGCCTCTGAGCTATTCCAGAAGTAGTGAGGAGGCTTTTTTGGAGGCCTAGGGACGTAC
CCAATTCGCCCTATAGTGAGTCGTATTACGCGCGCTCACTGGCCGTCGTTTTACAACGTCGTGACTGGGA
AAACCCTGGCGTTACCCAACTTAATCGCCTTGCAGCACATCCCCCTTTCGCCAGCTGGCGTAATAGCGAA
GAGGCCCGCACCGATCGCCCTTCCCAACAGTTGCGCAGCCTGAATGGCGAATGGG
[124 nt withheld, positions 7966-8089]
C
[91 nt withheld, positions 8091-8181]
A
[49 nt withheld, positions 8183-8231]
CCTTTGACGTTGGAGTCCACGTTCTTT
[37 nt withheld, positions 8259-8295]
ACCCTATCTCGGTCTATTCTTTTGATTTATAAGGGATTTTGCCGATTTCGGCCTATTGGTTAAAAAATGA
GCTGATTTAACAAAAATTTAACGCGAATTTTAACAAAATATTAACGCTTACAATTTAGGTGGCACTTTTC
GGGGAAATGTGCGCGGAACCCCTATTTGTTTATTTTTCTAAATACATTCAAATATGTATCCGCTCATGAG
ACAATAACCCTGATAAATGCTTCAATAATATTGAAAAAGGAAGAGTATGAGTATTCAACATTTCCGTGTC
GCCCTTATTCCCTTTTTTGCGGCATTTTGCCTTCCTGTTTTTGCTCACCCAGAAACGCTGGTGAAAGTAA
AAGATGCTGAAGATCAGTTGGGTGCACGAGTGGGTTACATCGAACTGGATCTCAACAGCGGTAAGATCCT
TGAGAGTTTTCGCCCCGAAGAACGTTTTCCAATGATGAGCACTTTTAAAGTTCTGCTATGTGGCGCGGTA
TTATCCCGTATTGACGCCGGGCAAGAGCAACTCGGTCGCCGCATACACTATTCTCAGAATGACTTGGTTG
AGTACTCACCAGTCACAGAAAAGCATCTTACGGATGGCATGACAGTAAGAGAATTATGCAGTGCTGCCAT
AACCATGAGTGATAACACTGCGGCCAACTTACTTCTGACAACGATCGGAGGACCGAAGGAGCTAACCGCT
TTTTTGCACAACATGGGGGATCATGTAACTCGCCTTGATCGTTGGGAACCGGAGCTGAATGAAGCCATAC
CAAACGACGAGCGTGACACCACGATGCCTGTAGCAATGGCAACAACGTTGCGCAAACTATTAACTGGCGA
ACTACTTACTCTAGCTTCCCGGCAACAATTAATAGACTGGATGGAGGCGGATAAAGTTGCAGGACCACTT
CTGCGCTCGGCCCTTCCGGCTGGCTGGTTTATTGCTGATAAATCTGGAGCCGGTGAGCGTGGGTCTCGCG
GTATCATTGCAGCACTGGGGCCAGATGGTAAGCCCTCCCGTATCGTAGTTATCTACACGACGGGGAGTCA
GGCAACTATGGATGAACGAAATAGACAGATCGCTGAGATAGGTGCCTCACTGATTAAGCATTGGTAACTG
TCAGACCAAGTTTACTCATATATACTTTAGATTGATTTAAAACTTCATTTTTAATTTAAAAGGATCTAGG
TGAAGATCCTTTTTGATAATCTCATGACCAAAATCCCTTAACGTGAGTTTTCGTTCCACTGAGCGTCAGA
CCCCGTAGAAAAGATCAAAGGATCTTCTTGAGATCCTTTTTTTCTGCGCGTAATCTGCTGCTTGCAAACA
AAAAAACCACCGCTACCAGCGGTGGTTTGTTTGCCGGATCAAGAGCTACCAACTCTTTTTCCGAAGGTAA
CTGGCTTCAGCAGAGCGCAGATACCAAATACTGTTCTTCTAGTGTAGCCGTAGTTAGGCCACCACTTCAA
GAACTCTGTAGCACCGCCTACATACCTCGCTCTGCTAATCCTGTTACCAGTGGCTGCTGCCAGTGGCGAT
AAGTCGTGTCTTACCGGGTTGGACTCAAGACGATAGTTACCGGATAAGGCGCAGCGGTCGGGCTGAACGG
GGGGTTCGTGCACACAGCCCAGCTTGGAGCGAACGACCTACACCGAACTGAGATACCTACAGCGTGAGCT
ATGAGAAAGCGCCACGCTTCCCGAAGGGAGAAAGGCGGACAGGTATCCGGTAAGCGGCAGGGTCGGAACA
GGAGAGCGCACGAGGGAGCTTCCAGGGGGAAACGCCTGGTATCTTTATAGTCCTGTCGGGTTTCGCCACC
TCTGACTTGAGCGTCGATTTTTGTGATGCTCGTCAGGGGGGCGGAGCCTATGGAAAAACGCCAGCAACGC
GGCCTTTTTACGGTTCCTGGCCTTTTGCTGGCCTTTTGCTCACATG
